>Addgene plasmid #108735 | pBW2602_pCAG-PV1-iCre-N256-L1-FRB-NLS-BGHpA | depositor full sequence | sequence record 205016 | Full Sequence
CCCAAGCTTGGCGTAATCATGGTCATAGCTGTTTCCTGTGTGAAATTGTTATCCGCTCACAATTCCACAC
AACATACGAGCCGGAAGCATAAAGTGTAAAGCCTGGGGTGCCTAATGAGTGAGCTAACTCACATTAATTG
CGTTGCGCTCACTGCCCGCTTTCCAGTCGGGAAACCTGTCGTGCCAGCGGATCCGCATCTCAATTAGTCA
GCAACCATAGTCCCGCCCCTAACTCCGCCCAGTTCCGCCCATTCTCCGCCCCATGGCTGACTAATTTTTT
TTATTTATGCAGAGGCCGAGGCCGCCTCGGCCTCTGAGCTATTCCAGAAGTAGTGAGGAGGCTTTTTTGG
AGGCCTAGGCTTTTGCAAAAAGCTAACTTGTTTATTGCAGCTTATAATGGTTACAAATAAAGCAATAGCA
TCACAAATTTCACAAATAAAGCATTTTTTTCACTGCATTCTAGTTGTGGTTTGTCCAAACTCATCAATGT
ATCTTATCATGTCTGGATCCGCTGCATTAATGAATCGGCCAACGCGCGGGGAGAGGCGGTTTGCGTATTG
GGCGCTCTTCCGCTTCCTCGCTCACTGACTCGCTGCGCTCGGTCGTTCGGCTGCGGCGAGCGGTATCAGC
TCACTCAAAGGCGGTAATACGGTTATCCACAGAATCAGGGGATAACGCAGGAAAGAACATGTGAGCAAAA
GGCCAGCAAAAGGCCAGGAACCGTAAAAAGGCCGCGTTGCTGGCGTTTTTCCATAGGCTCCGCCCCCCTG
ACGAGCATCACAAAAATCGACGCTCAAGTCAGAGGTGGCGAAACCCGACAGGACTATAAAGATACCAGGC
GTTTCCCCCTGGAAGCTCCCTCGTGCGCTCTCCTGTTCCGACCCTGCCGCTTACCGGATACCTGTCCGCC
TTTCTCCCTTCGGGAAGCGTGGCGCTTTCTCATAGCTCACGCTGTAGGTATCTCAGTTCGGTGTAGGTCG
TTCGCTCCAAGCTGGGCTGTGTGCACGAACCCCCCGTTCAGCCCGACCGCTGCGCCTTATCCGGTAACTA
TCGTCTTGAGTCCAACCCGGTAAGACACGACTTATCGCCACTGGCAGCAGCCACTGGTAACAGGATTAGC
AGAGCGAGGTATGTAGGCGGTGCTACAGAGTTCTTGAAGTGGTGGCCTAACTACGGCTACACTAGAAGAA
CAGTATTTGGTATCTGCGCTCTGCTGAAGCCAGTTACCTTCGGAAAAAGAGTTGGTAGCTCTTGATCCGG
CAAACAAACCACCGCTGGTAGCGGTGGTTTTTTTGTTTGCAAGCAGCAGATTACGCGCAGAAAAAAAGGA
TCTCAAGAAGATCCTTTGATCTTTTCTACGGGGTCTGACGCTCAGTGGAACGAAAACTCACGTTAAGGGA
TTTTGGTCATGAGATTATCAAAAAGGATCTTCACCTAGATCCTTTTAAATTAAAAATGAAGTTTTAAATC
AATCTAAAGTATATATGAGTAAACTTGGTCTGACAGTTACCAATGCTTAATCAGTGAGGCACCTATCTCA
GCGATCTGTCTATTTCGTTCATCCATAGTTGCCTGACTCCCCGTCGTGTAGATAACTACGATACGGGAGG
GCTTACCATCTGGCCCCAGTGCTGCAATGATACCGCGAGACCCACGCTCACCGGCTCCAGATTTATCAGC
AATAAACCAGCCAGCCGGAAGGGCCGAGCGCAGAAGTGGTCCTGCAACTTTATCCGCCTCCATCCAGTCT
ATTAATTGTTGCCGGGAAGCTAGAGTAAGTAGTTCGCCAGTTAATAGTTTGCGCAACGTTGTTGCCATTG
CTACAGGCATCGTGGTGTCACGCTCGTCGTTTGGTATGGCTTCATTCAGCTCCGGTTCCCAACGATCAAG
GCGAGTTACATGATCCCCCATGTTGTGCAAAAAAGCGGTTAGCTCCTTCGGTCCTCCGATCGTTGTCAGA
AGTAAGTTGGCCGCAGTGTTATCACTCATGGTTATGGCAGCACTGCATAATTCTCTTACTGTCATGCCAT
CCGTAAGATGCTTTTCTGTGACTGGTGAGTACTCAACCAAGTCATTCTGAGAATAGTGTATGCGGCGACC
GAGTTGCTCTTGCCCGGCGTCAATACGGGATAATACCGCGCCACATAGCAGAACTTTAAAAGTGCTCATC
ATTGGAAAACGTTCTTCGGGGCGAAAACTCTCAAGGATCTTACCGCTGTTGAGATCCAGTTCGATGTAAC
CCACTCGTGCACCCAACTGATCTTCAGCATCTTTTACTTTCACCAGCGTTTCTGGGTGAGCAAAAACAGG
AAGGCAAAATGCCGCAAAAAAGGGAATAAGGGCGACACGGAAATGTTGAATACTCATACTCTTCCTTTTT
CAATATTATTGAAGCATTTATCAGGGTTATTGTCTCATGAGCGGATACATATTTGAATGTATTTAGAAAA
ATAAACAAATAGGGGTTCCGCGCACATTTCCCCGAAAAGTGCCACCTGGGTCGACATTGATTATTGACTA
GTTATTAATAGTAATCAATTACGGGGTCATTAGTTCATAGCCCATATATGGAGTTCCGCGTTACATAACT
TACGGTAAATGGCCCGCCTGGCTGACCGCCCAACGACCCCCGCCCATTGACGTCAATAATGACGTATGTT
CCCATAGTAACGCCAATAGGGACTTTCCATTGACGTCAATGGGTGGAGTATTTACGGTAAACTGCCCACT
TGGCAGTACATCAAGTGTATCATATGCCAAGTACGCCCCCTATTGACGTCAATGACGGTAAATGGCCCGC
CTGGCATTATGCCCAGTACATGACCTTATGGGACTTTCCTACTTGGCAGTACATCTACGTATTAGTCATC
GCTATTACCATGGTCGAGGTGAGCCCCACGTTCTGCTTCACTCTCCCCATCTCCCCCCCCTCCCCACCCC
CAATTTTGTATTTATTTATTTTTTAATTATTTTGTGCAGCGATGGGGGCGGGGGGGGGGGGGGCGCGCGC
CAGGCGGGGCGGGGCGGGGCGAGGGGCGGGGCGGGGCGAGGCGGAAAGGTGCGGCGGCAGCCAATCAGAG
CGGCGCGCTCCGAAAGTTTCCTTTTATGGCGAGGCGGCGGCGGCGGCGGCCCTATAAAAAGCGAAGCGCG
CGGCGGGCGGGAGTCGCTGCGTTGCCTTCGCCCCGTGCCCCGCTCCGCGCCGCCTCGCGCCGCCCGCCCC
GGCTCTGACTGACCGCGTTACTCCCACAGGTGAGCGGGCGGGACGGCCCTTCTCCTCCGGGCTGTAATTA
GCGCTTGGTTTAATGACGGCTCGTTTCTTTTCTGTGGCTGCGTGAAAGCCTTAAAGGGCTCCGGGAGGGC
CCTTTGTGCGGGGGGGAGCGGCTCGGGGGGTGCGTGCGTGTGTGTGTGCGTGGGGAGCGCCGCGTGCGGC
TCCGCGCTGCCCGGCGGCTGTGAGCGCTGCGGGCGCGGCGCGGGGCTTTGTGCGCTCCGCAGTGTGCGCG
AGGGGAGCGCGGCCGGGGGCGGTGCCCCGCGGTGCGGGGGGGGCTGCGAGGGGAACAAAGGCTGCGTGCG
GGGTGTGTGCGTGGGGGGGTGAGCAGGGGGTGTGGGCGCGGCGGTCGGGCTGTAACCCCCCCCTGCACCC
CCCTCCCCGAGTTGCTGAGCACGGCCCGGCTTCGGGTGCGGGGCTCCGTACGGGGCGTGGCGCGGGGCTC
GCCGTGCCGGGCGGGGGGTGGCGGCAGGTGGGGGTGCCGGGCGGGGCGGGGCCGCCTCGGGCCGGGGAGG
GCTCGGGGGAGGGGCGCGGCGGCCCCCGGAGCGCCGGCGGCTGTCGAGGCGCGGCGAGCCGCAGCCATTG
CCTTTTATGGTAATCGTGCGAGAGGGCGCAGGGACTTCCTTTGTCCCAAATCTGTGCGGAGCCGAAATCT
GGGAGGCGCCGCCGCACCCCCTCTAGCGGGCGCGGGGCGAAGCGGTGCGGCGCCGGCAGGAAGGAAATGG
GCGGGGAGGGCCTTCGTGCGTCGCCGCGCCGCCGTCCCCTTCTCCCTCTCCAGCCTCGGGGCTGTCCGCG
GGGGGACGGCTGCCTTCGGGGGGGACGGGGCAGGGCGGGGTTCGGCTTCTGGCGTGTGACCGGCGGCTCT
AGAGCCTCTGCTAACCATGTTCATGCCTTCTTCTTTTTCCTACAGCTCCTGGGCAACGTGCTGGTTATTG
TGCTGTCTCATCATTTTGGCAAAGAATTGATTAATTCGAGCGAAGGCGCGCCCATTACTCGCATCCATTC
TCAGGCTGTCTCGTCTCGTCTCGCACGCGTGCCGCCACCATGTCCAACCTGCTGACTGTGCACCAAAACC
TGCCTGCCCTCCCTGTGGATGCCACCTCTGATGAAGTCAGGAAGAACCTGATGGACATGTTCAGGGACAG
GCAGGCCTTCTCTGAACACACCTGGAAGATGCTCCTGTCTGTGTGCAGATCCTGGGCTGCCTGGTGCAAG
CTGAACAACAGGAAATGGTTCCCTGCTGAACCTGAGGATGTGAGGGACTACCTCCTGTACCTGCAAGCCA
GAGGCCTGGCTGTGAAGACCATCCAACAGCACCTGGGCCAGCTCAACATGCTGCACAGGAGATCTGGCCT
GCCTCGCCCTTCTGACTCCAATGCTGTGTCCCTGGTGATGAGGAGAATCAGAAAGGAGAATGTGGATGCT
GGGGAGAGAGCCAAGCAGGCCCTGGCCTTTGAACGCACTGACTTTGACCAAGTCAGATCCCTGATGGAGA
ACTCTGACAGATGCCAGGACATCAGGAACCTGGCCTTCCTGGGCATTGCCTACAACACCCTGCTGCGCAT
TGCCGAAATTGCCAGAATCAGAGTGAAGGACATCTCCCGCACCGATGGTGGGAGAATGCTGATCCACATT
GGCAGGACCAAGACCCTGGTGTCCACAGCTGGTGTGGAGAAGGCCCTGTCCCTGGGGGTTACCAAGCTGG
TGGAGAGATGGATCTCTGTGTCTGGTGTGGCTGATGACCCCAACAACTACCTGTTCTGCCGGGTCAGAAA
GAATGGTGTGGCTGCCCCTTCTGCCACCTCCCAACTGTCCGGAGGGTCTGGCTCCGGATCAAGTGGTGGC
AGCGGTACCATCCTCTGGCATGAGATGTGGCATGAAGGCCTGGAAGAGGCATCTCGTTTGTACTTTGGGG
AAAGGAACGTGAAAGGCATGTTTGAGGTGCTGGAGCCCTTGCATGCTATGATGGAACGGGGCCCCCAGAC
TCTGAAGGAAACATCCTTTAATCAGGCCTATGGTCGAGATTTAATGGAGGCCCAAGAGTGGTGCAGGAAG
TACATGAAATCAGGGAATGTCAAGGACCTCCTCCAAGCCTGGGACCTCTATTATCATGTGTTCCGACGAA
TCTCACCCAAGAAAAAGCGGAAGGTGTGAGAATTCCTGTGCCTTCTAGTTGCCAGCCATCTGTTGTTTGC
CCCTCCCCCGTGCCTTCCTTGACCCTGGAAGGTGCCACTCCCACTGTCCTTTCCTAATAAAATGAGGAAA
TTGCATCGCATTGTCTGAGTAGGTGTCATTCTATTCTGGGGGGTGGGGTGGGGCAGGACAGCAAGGGGGA
GGATTGGGAAGACAATAGCAGGCATGCTGGGGATGCGGTGGGCTCTATGGCTTCTGAGGCGGAAAGAACC
AGCTGGGGCTCTAGGGGGTATCCCCACGCGCCCTGTAGCGTGTACCGCTGGGAGTTCGTAGACGGAAACA
AACGCAGAATCCAAGCGCGGCCGCCCAGGATACATAGATTACCACAACTCCGAGCCCTTCCACCGCTAGC
GCACTCCTCAGGTGCAGGCTGCCTATCAGAAGGTGGTGGCTGGTGTGGCCAATGCCCTGGCTCACAAATA
CCACTGAGATCTTTTTCCCTCTGCCAAAAATTATGGGGACATCATGAAGCCCCTTGAGCATCTGACTTCT
GGCTAATAAAGGAAATTTATTTTCATTGCAATAGTGTGTTGGAATTTTTTGTGTCTCTCACTCGGAAGGA
CATATGGGAGGGCAAATCATTTAAAACATCAGAATGAGTATTTGGTTTAGAGTTTGGCAACATATGCCCA
TATGCTGGCTGCCATGAACAAAGGTTGGCTATAAAGAGGTCATCAGTATATGAAACAGCCCCCTGCTGTC
CATTCCTTATTCCATAGAAAAGCCTTGACTTGAGGTTAGATTTTTTTTATATTTTGTTTTGTGTTATTTT
TTTCTTTAACATCCCTAAAATTTTCCTTACATGTTTTACTAGCCAGATTTTTCCTCCTCTCCTGACTACT
CCCAGTCATAGCTGTCCCTCTTCTCTTATGGAGATCCCTCGACCTGCAG
Features (pLannotate 1.2.2; 20 found; start..end, strand, type, name):
     46..62      -  protein_bind   lac operator: The lac repressor binds to the lac operator to inhibit transcription in E. coli. This inhibition can be relieved by adding lactose or isopropyl-β-D-thiogalactopyranoside (IPTG). lac repressor encoded by lacI
     70..100     -  promoter       lac promoter: promoter for the E. coli lac operon
    115..136     -  protein_bind   CAP binding site: CAP binding activates transcription in the presence of cAMP. E. coli catabolite activator protein
    149..188     -  CDS            lacI (fragment): lac repressor; lacI; The lac repressor binds to the lac operator to inhibit transcription in E. coli. This inhibition can be relieved by adding lactose or isopropyl-β-D-thiogalactopyranoside (IPTG).
    195..217     +  promoter       SV40 promoter (fragment): SV40 enhancer and early promoter
    221..355     +  rep_origin     SV40 ori: SV40 origin of replication
    375..509     +  polyA_signal   SV40 poly(A) signal: SV40 polyadenylation signal
    511..565     -  CDS            lacI (fragment): lac repressor; lacI; The lac repressor binds to the lac operator to inhibit transcription in E. coli. This inhibition can be relieved by adding lactose or isopropyl-β-D-thiogalactopyranoside (IPTG).
    748..1336    -  rep_origin     ori: high-copy-number ColE1/pMB1/pBR322/pUC origin of replication
   1507..2367    -  CDS            AmpR: β-lactamase; bla; confers resistance to ampicillin, carbenicillin, and related antibiotics
   2368..2472    -  promoter       AmpR promoter: bla
   2503..2882    +  enhancer       CMV enhancer: human cytomegalovirus immediate early enhancer
   2884..3159    +  promoter       chicken β-actin promoter: No description available
   3160..4175    +  intron         chimeric intron: chimera between introns from chicken β-actin and rabbit β-globin
   4310..5080    +  CDS            cre (fragment): RECR_BPP1 - Experimental evidence at protein level: Swiss-Prot protein existence level 1. Catalyzes site-specific recombination between two 34-base- pair LOXP sites. Its role is to maintain the phage genome as a monomeric unit-copy plasmid in the lysogenic state. From Escherichia phage P1 (Bacteriophage P1).
   5120..5395    +  CDS            FRB*: T2098L mutant of FKBP-rapamycin binding domain of human FRAP binds synthetic ligands such as AP21967
   5426..5650    +  polyA_signal   bGH poly(A) signal: bovine growth hormone polyadenylation signal
   5654..5675    +  promoter       SV40 promoter (fragment): SV40 enhancer and early promoter
   5813..5884    +  CDS            HBB (fragment): HBB_PONPY - Experimental evidence at transcript level: Swiss-Prot protein existence level 2. Involved in oxygen transport from the lung to the various peripheral tissues. From Pongo pygmaeus (Bornean orangutan).
   5955..6010    +  polyA_signal   β-globin poly(A) signal: rabbit β-globin polyadenylation signal (Gil and Proudfoot, 1987)
