[The description below was written by a language model from this plasmid's Addgene catalogue record and pLannotate feature annotations shown in this document.]
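Description:
pBW2602_pCAG-PV1-iCre-N256-L1-FRB-NLS-BGHpA is a 6,349 nt mammalian expression plasmid built on the pCAGGS backbone. It encodes one half of a split, chemically inducible Cre recombinase. It is propagated in E. coli at high copy from a ColE1/pUC-type origin and selected with ampicillin through the β-lactamase gene. Remnants of the backbone are also annotated: lac promoter/operator elements, short lacI fragments, an SV40 origin and SV40 poly(A) signal. Downstream of the expression cassette lie a β-globin-derived fragment and the rabbit β-globin poly(A) signal native to pCAGGS.

The payload is driven by the CAG promoter, made up of the CMV immediate-early enhancer, the chicken β-actin promoter and a chimeric β-actin/β-globin intron, which gives strong, broadly active transcription in mammalian cells. The open reading frame carries a synthetic Cre fragment running from the N-terminus to amino acid 256. According to the name and tag fields, this is joined through a linker (L1) to an FRB domain and a C-terminal nuclear localisation signal, and it is terminated by the bovine growth hormone poly(A) signal. The annotation tool matches the FRB segment to the T2098L variant, which can bind rapamycin analogues, although the catalogue entry simply calls it FRB. The NLS and linker are not separately annotated, and the record does not explain the "PV1" element in the name.

FRB is one partner of a chemically induced dimerisation pair. This Cre fragment should be inactive alone and is presumably co-expressed with a complementary C-terminal Cre fragment fused to the cognate partner, which is not part of this record. Adding the dimeriser would then reconstitute recombinase activity at loxP sites, allowing drug-gated control of recombination in mammalian synthetic-biology applications.
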