Addgene plasmid #108735: pBW2602_pCAG-PV1-iCre-N256-L1-FRB-NLS-BGHpA
Purpose: Expresses N-terminus to aa256 of Cre recombinase fused to FRB CID
Depositing lab: Wilson Wong. Depositing organization: Boston University Main Campus. Publication: High-performance chemical- and light-inducible recombinases in mammalian cells and mice. Weinberg BH, Cho JH, Agarwal Y, Pham NTH, Caraballo LD, Walkosz M, Ortega C, Trexler M, Tague N, Law B, Benman WKJ, Letendre J, Beal J, Wong WW. Nat Commun. 2019 Oct 24;10(1):4845. doi: 10.1038/s41467-019-12800-7. PubMed 31649244.
Backbone
  Vector backbone: pCAGGS
  Vector type: Mammalian Expression, Cre/Lox, Synthetic Biology
Growth in bacteria
  Bacterial resistance: Ampicillin, 100 μg/mL
  Growth temperature: 37°C
  Growth strain: NEB Stable
  Copy number: High Copy
Gene/Insert
  Gene/Insert name: Cre recombinase fragment N-terminus to aa256
  Species: Synthetic
  Promoter: pCAG
  Tag / fusion protein: FRB,NLS (C terminal on insert)
  Cloning method: Restriction Enzyme; 5′ cloning site MluI (not destroyed); 3′ cloning site BspEI (not destroyed)
Terms and licenses: Academic/Nonprofit Terms; Industry Terms: Not Available to Industry
Depositor comments: Please visit https://www.biorxiv.org/content/10.1101/747121v1 for bioRxiv preprint.
How to cite: pBW2602_pCAG-PV1-iCre-N256-L1-FRB-NLS-BGHpA was a gift from Wilson Wong (Addgene plasmid # 108735 ; http://n2t.net/addgene:108735 ; RRID:Addgene_108735)
