>Addgene plasmid #108735 | pBW2602_pCAG-PV1-iCre-N256-L1-FRB-NLS-BGHpA | addgene partial sequence | sequence record 216272 | Addgene Partial NGS Result
TGCACCCCCCTCCCCGAGTTGCTGAGCACGGCCCGGCTTCGGGTGCGGGGCTCCGTACGGGGCGTGGCGC
GGGGCTCGCCGTGCCGGGCGGGGGGTGGCGGCAGGTGGGGGTGCCGGGCGGGGCGGGGCCGCCTCGGGCC
GGGGAGGGCTCGGGGGAGGGGCGCGGCGGCCCCCGGAGCGCCGGCGGCTGTCGAGGCGCGGCGAGCCGCA
GCCATTGCCTTTTATGGTAATCGTGCGAGAGGGCGCAGGGACTTCCTTTGTCCCAAATCTGTGCGGAGCC
GAAATCTGGGAGGCGCCGCCGCACCCCCTCTAGCGGGCGCGGGGCGAAGCGGTGCGGCGCCGGCAGGAAG
GAAATGGGCGGGGAGGGCCTTCGTGCGTCGCCGCGCCGCCGTCCCCTTCTCCCTCTCCAGCCTCGGGGCT
GTCCGCGGGGGGACGGCTGCCTTCGGGGGGGACGGGGCAGGGCGGGGTTCGGCTTCTGGCGTGTGACCGG
CGGCTCTAGAGCCTCTGCTAACCATGTTCATGCCTTCTTCTTTTTCCTACAGCTCCTGGGCAACGTGCTG
GTTATTGTGCTGTCTCATCATTTTGGCAAAGAATTGATTAATTCGAGCGAAGGCGCGCCCATTACTCGCA
TCCATTCTCAGGCTGTCTCGTCTCGTCTCGCACGCGTGCCGCCACCATGTCCAACCTGCTGACTGTGCAC
CAAAACCTGCCTGCCCTCCCTGTGGATGCCACCTCTGATGAAGTCAGGAAGAACCTGATGGACATGTTCA
GGGACAGGCAGGCCTTCTCTGAACACACCTGGAAGATGCTCCTGTCTGTGTGCAGATCCTGGGCTGCCTG
GTGCAAGCTGAACAACAGGAAATGGTTCCCTGCTGAACCTGAGGATGTGAGGGACTACCTCCTGTACCTG
CAAGCCAGAGGCCTGGCTGTGAAGACCATCCAACAGCACCTGGGCCAGCTCAACATGCTGCACAGGAGAT
CTGGCCTGCCTCGCCCTTCTGACTCCAATGCTGTGTCCCTGGTGATGAGGAGAATCAGAAAGGAGAATGT
GGATGCTGGGGAGAGAGCCAAGCAGGCCCTGGCCTTTGAACGCACTGACTTTGACCAAGTCAGATCCCTG
ATGGAGAACTCTGACAGATGCCAGGACATCAGGAACCTGGCCTTCCTGGGCATTGCCTACAACACCCTGC
TGCGCATTGCCGAAATTGCCAGAATCAGAGTGAAGGACATCTCCCGCACCGATGGTGGGAGAATGCTGAT
CCACATTGGCAGGACCAAGACCCTGGTGTCCACAGCTGGTGTGGAGAAGGCCCTGTCCCTGGGGGTTACC
AAGCTGGTGGAGAGATGGATCTCTGTGTCTGGTGTGGCTGATGACCCCAACAACTACCTGTTCTGCCGGG
TCAGAAAGAATGGTGTGGCTGCCCCTTCTGCCACCTCCCAACTGTCCGGAGGGTCTGGCTCCGGATCAAG
TGGTGGCAGCGGTACCATCCTCTGGCATGAGATGTGGCATGAAGGCCTGGAAGAGGCATCTCGTTTGTAC
TTTGGGGAAAGGAACGTGAAAGGCATGTTTGAGGTGCTGGAGCCCTTGCATGCTATGATGGAACGGGGCC
CCCAGACTCTGAAGGAAACATCCTTTAATCAGGCCTATGGTCGAGATTTAATGGAGGCCCAAGAGTGGTG
CAGGAAGTACATGAAATCAGGGAATGTCAAGGACCTCCTCCAAGCCTGGGACCTCTATTATCATGTGTTC
CGACGAATCTCACCCAAGAAAAAGCGGAAGGTGTGAGAATTCCTGTGCCTTCTAGTTGCCAGCCATCTGT
TGTTTGCCCCTCCCCCGTGCCTTCCTTGACCCTGGAAGGTGCCACTCCCACTGTCCTTTCCTAATAAAAT
GAGGAAATTGCATCGCATTGTCTGAGTAGGTGTCATTCTATTCTGGGGGGTGGGGTGGGGCAGGACAGCA
AGGGGGAGGATTGGGAAGACAATAGCAGGCATGCTGGGGATGCGGTGGGCTCTATGGCTTCTGAGGCGGA
AAGAACCAGCTGGGGCTCTAGGGGGTATCCCCACGCGCCCTGTAGCGTGTACCGCTGGGAGTTCGTAGAC
GGAAACAAACGCAGAATCCAAGCGCGGCCGCCCAGGATACATAGATTACCACAACTCCGAGCCCTTCCAC
CGCTAGCGCACTCCTCAGGTGCAGGCTGCCTATCAGAAGGTGGTGGCTGGTGTGGCCAATGCCCTGGCTC
ACAAATACCACTGAGATCTTTTTCCCTCTGCCAAAAATTATGGGGACATCATGAAGCCCCTTGAGCATCT
GACTTCTGGCTAATAAAGGAAATTTATTTTCATTGCAATAGTGTGTTGGAATTTTTTGTGTCTCTCACTC
GGAAGGACATATGGGAGGGCAAATCATTTAAAACATCAGAATGAGTATTTGGTTTAGAGTTTGGCAACAT
ATGCCCATATGCTGGCTGCCATGAACAAAGGTTGGCTATAAAGAGGTCATCAGTATATGAAACAGCCCCC
TGCTGTCCATTCCTTATTCCATAGAAAAGCCTTGACTTGAGGTTAGATTTTTTTTATATTTTGTTTTGTG
TTATTTTTTTCTTTAACATCCCTAAAATTTTCCTTACATGTTTTACTAGCCAGATTTTTCCTCCTCTCCT
GACTACTCCCAGTCATAGCTGTCCCTCTTCTCTTATGGAGATCCCTCGACCTGCAGCCCAAGCTTGGCGT
AATCATGGTCATAGCTGTTTCCTGTGTGAAATTGTTATCCGCTCACAATTCCACACAACATACGAGCCGG
AAGCATAAAGTGTAAAGCCTGGGGTGCCTAATGAGTGAGCTAACTCACATTAATTGCGTTGCGCTCACTG
CCCGCTTTCCAGTCGGGAAACCTGTCGTGCCAGCGGATCCGCATCTCAATTAGTCAGCAACCATAGTCCC
GCCCCTAACTCCGCCCAGTTCCGCCCATTCTCCGCCCCATGGCTGACTAATTTTTTTTATTTATGCAGAG
GCCGAGGCCGCCTCGGCCTCTGAGCTATTCCAGAAGTAGTGAGGAGGCTTTTTTGGAGGCCTAGGCTTTT
GCAAAAAGCTAACTTGTTTATTGCAGCTTATAATGGTTACAAATAAAGCAATAGCATCACAAATTTCACA
AATAAAGCATTTTTTTCACTGCATTCTAGTTGTGGTTTGTCCAAACTCATCAATGTATCTTATCATGTCT
GGATCCGCTGCATTAATGAATCGGCCAACGCGCGGGGAGAGGCGGTTTGCGTATTGGGCGCTCTTCCGCT
TCCTCGCTCACTGACTCGCTGCGCTCGGTCGTTCGGCTGCGGCGAGCGGTATCAGCTCACTCAAAGGCGG
TAATACGGTTATCCACAGAATCAGGGGATAACGCAGGAAAGAACATGTGAGCAAAAGGCCAGCAAAAGGC
CAGGAACCGTAAAAAGGCCGCGTTGCTGGCGTTTTTCCATAGGCTCCGCCCCCCTGACGAGCATCACAAA
AATCGACGCTCAAGTCAGAGGTGGCGAAACCCGACAGGACTATAAAGATACCAGGCGTTTCCCCCTGGAA
GCTCCCTCGTGCGCTCTCCTGTTCCGACCCTGCCGCTTACCGGATACCTGTCCGCCTTTCTCCCTTCGGG
AAGCGTGGCGCTTTCTCATAGCTCACGCTGTAGGTATCTCAGTTCGGTGTAGGTCGTTCGCTCCAAGCTG
GGCTGTGTGCACGAACCCCCCGTTCAGCCCGACCGCTGCGCCTTATCCGGTAACTATCGTCTTGAGTCCA
ACCCGGTAAGACACGACTTATCGCCACTGGCAGCAGCCACTGGTAACAGGATTAGCAGAGCGAGGTATGT
AGGCGGTGCTACAGAGTTCTTGAAGTGGTGGCCTAACTACGGCTACACTAGAAGAACAGTATTTGGTATC
TGCGCTCTGCTGAAGCCAGTTACCTTCGGAAAAAGAGTTGGTAGCTCTTGATCCGGCAAACAAACCACCG
CTGGTAGCGGTGGTTTTTTTGTTTGCAAGCAGCAGATTACGCGCAGAAAAAAAGGATCTCAAGAAGATCC
TTTGATCTTTTCTACGGGGTCTGACGCTCAGTGGAACGAAAACTCACGTTAAGGGATTTTGGTCATGAGA
TTATCAAAAAGGATCTTCACCTAGATCCTTTTAAATTAAAAATGAAGTTTTAAATCAATCTAAAGTATAT
ATGAGTAAACTTGGTCTGACAGTTACCAATGCTTAATCAGTGAGGCACCTATCTCAGCGATCTGTCTATT
TCGTTCATCCATAGTTGCCTGACTCCCCGTCGTGTAGATAACTACGATACGGGAGGGCTTACCATCTGGC
CCCAGTGCTGCAATGATACCGCGAGACCCACGCTCACCGGCTCCAGATTTATCAGCAATAAACCAGCCAG
CCGGAAGGGCCGAGCGCAGAAGTGGTCCTGCAACTTTATCCGCCTCCATCCAGTCTATTAATTGTTGCCG
GGAAGCTAGAGTAAGTAGTTCGCCAGTTAATAGTTTGCGCAACGTTGTTGCCATTGCTACAGGCATCGTG
GTGTCACGCTCGTCGTTTGGTATGGCTTCATTCAGCTCCGGTTCCCAACGATCAAGGCGAGTTACATGAT
CCCCCATGTTGTGCAAAAAAGCGGTTAGCTCCTTCGGTCCTCCGATCGTTGTCAGAAGTAAGTTGGCCGC
AGTGTTATCACTCATGGTTATGGCAGCACTGCATAATTCTCTTACTGTCATGCCATCCGTAAGATGCTTT
TCTGTGACTGGTGAGTACTCAACCAAGTCATTCTGAGAATAGTGTATGCGGCGACCGAGTTGCTCTTGCC
CGGCGTCAATACGGGATAATACCGCGCCACATAGCAGAACTTTAAAAGTGCTCATCATTGGAAAACGTTC
TTCGGGGCGAAAACTCTCAAGGATCTTACCGCTGTTGAGATCCAGTTCGATGTAACCCACTCGTGCACCC
AACTGATCTTCAGCATCTTTTACTTTCACCAGCGTTTCTGGGTGAGCAAAAACAGGAAGGCAAAATGCCG
CAAAAAAGGGAATAAGGGCGACACGGAAATGTTGAATACTCATACTCTTCCTTTTTCAATATTATTGAAG
CATTTATCAGGGTTATTGTCTCATGAGCGGATACATATTTGAATGTATTTAGAAAAATAAACAAATAGGG
GTTCCGCGCACATTTCCCCGAAAAGTGCCACCTGGGTCGACATTGATTATTGACTAGTTATTAATAGTAA
TCAATTACGGGGTCATTAGTTCATAGCCCATATATGGAGTTCCGCGTTACATAACTTACGGTAAATGGCC
CGCCTGGCTGACCGCCCAACGACCCCCGCCCATTGACGTCAATAATGACGTATGTTCCCATAGTAACGCC
AATAGGGACTTTCCATTGACGTCAATGGGTGGAGTATTTACGGTAAACTGCCCACTTGGCAGTACATCAA
GTGTATCATATGCCAAGTACGCCCCCTATTGACGTCAATGACGGTAAATGGCCCGCCTGGCATTATGCCC
AGTACATGACCTTATGGGACTTTCCTACTTGGCAGTACATCTACGTATTAGTCATCGCTATTACCATGGT
CGAGGTGAGCCCCACGTTCTGCTTCACTCTCCCCATCTCCCCCCCCTCCCCACCCCCAATTTTGTATTTA
TTTATTTTTTAATTATTTTGTGCAGCGATGGGGGCGGGGGG
